Addgene plasmid #125421: Lenti-(BB)-hPGK-KRAB-dCas9-P2A-BlastR C2CD4B-TSS-guide2
Purpose: CRISPR-mediated repression of C2CD4B. KRAB domain and Catalytically inactive Cas9 from S. pyogenes with 2A-BlastR under the hPGK promoter.
Depositing lab: Jorge Ferrer. Depositing organization: Imperial College London. Publication: Human pancreatic islet three-dimensional chromatin architecture provides insights into the genetics of type 2 diabetes. Miguel-Escalada I, Bonas-Guarch S, Cebola I, Ponsa-Cobas J, Mendieta-Esteban J, Atla G, Javierre BM, Rolando DMY, Farabella I, Morgan CC, Garcia-Hurtado J, Beucher A, Moran I, Pasquali L, Ramos-Rodriguez M, Appel EVR, Linneberg A, Gjesing AP, Witte DR, Pedersen O, Grarup N, Ravassard P, Torrents D, Mercader JM, Piemonti L, Berney T, de Koning EJP, Kerr-Conte J, Pattou F, Fedko IO, Groop L, Prokopenko I, Hansen T, Marti-Renom MA, Fraser P, Ferrer J. Nat Genet. 2019 Jun 28. pii: 10.1038/s41588-019-0457-0. doi: 10.1038/s41588-019-0457-0. PubMed 31253982.
Backbone
  Vector backbone: Lenti-(BB)-hPGK-KRAB-dCas9-P2A-BlastR
  Backbone manufacturer: Jorge Ferrer (Addgene #118155)
  Vector type: Mammalian Expression, Lentiviral, CRISPR
  Selectable markers: Blasticidin
Growth in bacteria
  Bacterial resistance: Ampicillin, 100 μg/mL
  Growth temperature: 37°C
  Growth strain: Stbl3
  Copy number: High Copy
Gene/Insert
  Gene/Insert name: KRAB-dCas9-2A-BlastR
  gRNA/shRNA sequence: GGAAGAGGTGCGCCTGCGG
  Species: H. sapiens (human)
  Promoter: hPGK and U6
  Tag / fusion protein: HA (C terminal on backbone)
  Cloning method: Restriction Enzyme; 5′ cloning site Unknown (destroyed during cloning); 3′ cloning site Unknown (destroyed during cloning)
  Sequencing primers: 5′ GATCCGCCACCATGGATGC
Terms and licenses: Academic/Nonprofit Terms; Industry Terms: Not Available to Industry
How to cite: Lenti-(BB)-hPGK-KRAB-dCas9-P2A-BlastR C2CD4B-TSS-guide2 was a gift from Jorge Ferrer (Addgene plasmid # 125421 ; http://n2t.net/addgene:125421 ; RRID:Addgene_125421)
