[The description below was written by a language model from this plasmid's Addgene catalogue record and pLannotate feature annotations shown in this document.]
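Description:
Lenti-(BB)-hPGK-KRAB-dCas9-P2A-BlastR C2CD4B-TSS-guide2 is an all-in-one, self-inactivating HIV-1-based lentiviral CRISPR interference vector of about 13.4 kb, built to repress transcription of the human C2CD4B gene. It derives from the guide-less parent backbone of the same name, into which a single guide targeting the C2CD4B transcription start site region was inserted by restriction cloning that destroyed the sites. In bacteria it replicates from a high-copy ColE1/pUC-type origin and is selected with ampicillin (AmpR). An f1 origin is also present, along with an SV40/EM7-driven BleoR cassette that lies outside the viral LTRs and so is not part of the packaged genome.

The viral genome is transcribed from a CMV enhancer/promoter fused to a truncated 5' LTR and carries the Ψ packaging signal, a gag fragment, the RRE for Rev-dependent export, a cPPT/CTS, a WPRE to boost transcript expression, and a ΔU3 3' LTR followed by a bGH polyadenylation signal. Between the LTRs there are two expression units. A human U6 Pol III promoter drives the guide, which is fused to the S. pyogenes gRNA scaffold; the circular sequence numbering begins at the scaffold, so the U6 promoter appears at the end of the map. Downstream, the hPGK promoter drives a KRAB repression domain from ZNF10 fused to Cas9. The feature table labels this simply as Cas9, but the record describes it as catalytically inactive. It is linked through a P2A peptide to blasticidin S deaminase, so the repressor and the resistance protein are made from one transcript. The catalogue entry lists a C-terminal HA tag on the backbone, which the feature table does not annotate.

Transduced mammalian cells are selected with blasticidin, and the guide recruits KRAB-dCas9 to silence C2CD4B. The associated publication studied human pancreatic islet chromatin architecture and type 2 diabetes genetics.
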