Features (pLannotate 1.2.2; 34 found; start..end, strand, type, name):
      1..76      +  misc_RNA       gRNA scaffold: guide RNA scaffold for the Streptococcus pyogenes CRISPR/Cas9 system
    107..617     +  promoter       hPGK promoter: human phosphoglycerate kinase 1 promoter
    666..851     +  CDS            KRAB: Krüppel-associated box (KRAB) transcriptional repression domain from the human zinc finger protein ZNF10 (Margolin et al., 1994)
    873..4976    +  CDS            Cas9: Cas9 (Csn1) endonuclease from the Streptococcus pyogenes Type II CRISPR/Cas system generates RNA-guided double strand breaks in DNA
   5175..5573    +  CDS            BSD: blasticidin S deaminase; Aspergillus terreus BSD; confers resistance to blasticidin
   5574..5595    +  misc_feature   MCS (fragment): pBluescript multiple cloning site
   5598..6186    +  misc_feature   WPRE: woodchuck hepatitis virus posttranscriptional regulatory element
   6237..6256    +  misc_feature   cPPT/CTS (fragment): central polypurine tract and central termination sequence of HIV-1
   6258..6491    +  LTR            3' LTR (ΔU3): self-inactivating 3' long terminal repeat (LTR) from HIV-1
   6523..6747    +  polyA_signal   bGH poly(A) signal: bovine growth hormone polyadenylation signal
   6751..6772    +  promoter       SV40 promoter (fragment): SV40 enhancer and early promoter
   6793..7221    +  rep_origin     f1 ori (sequence partly withheld): f1 bacteriophage origin of replication; arrow indicates direction of (+) strand synthesis
   7235..7564    +  promoter       SV40 promoter: SV40 enhancer and early promoter
   7612..7659    +  promoter       EM7 promoter: synthetic bacterial promoter&nbsp
   7678..8052    +  CDS            BleoR: antibiotic-binding protein; Sh ble from Streptoalloteichus hindustanus; confers resistance to bleomycin, phleomycin, and Zeocin™
   8062..8187    +  CDS            ble (fragment): BLE_KLEPN - Experimental evidence at protein level: Swiss-Prot protein existence level 1. Binding protein with a strong affinity to the bleomycin family of antibiotics. Binds to CL990; an antimitotic-antibiotic compound. From Klebsiella pneumoniae.
   8182..8303    +  polyA_signal   SV40 poly(A) signal: SV40 polyadenylation signal
   8374..8396    -  protein_bind   lac operator (fragment): The lac repressor binds to the lac operator to inhibit transcription in E. coli. This inhibition can be relieved by adding lactose or isopropyl-β-D-thiogalactopyranoside (IPTG). lac repressor encoded by lacI
   8400..8430    -  promoter       lac promoter: promoter for the E. coli lac operon
   8445..8466    -  protein_bind   CAP binding site: CAP binding activates transcription in the presence of cAMP. E. coli catabolite activator protein
   8479..8571    -  CDS            lacI (fragment): lac repressor; lacI; The lac repressor binds to the lac operator to inhibit transcription in E. coli. This inhibition can be relieved by adding lactose or isopropyl-β-D-thiogalactopyranoside (IPTG).
   8754..9342    -  rep_origin     ori: high-copy-number ColE1/pMB1/pBR322/pUC origin of replication
   9513..10373   -  CDS            AmpR: β-lactamase; bla; confers resistance to ampicillin, carbenicillin, and related antibiotics
  10374..10478   -  promoter       AmpR promoter: bla
  10537..10589   -  misc_feature   bom (fragment): basis of mobility region from pBR322
  10744..11123   +  enhancer       CMV enhancer: human cytomegalovirus immediate early enhancer
  11124..11323   +  promoter       CMV promoter: human cytomegalovirus (CMV) immediate early promoter
  11341..11521   +  LTR            5' LTR (truncated): truncated 5' long terminal repeat (LTR) from HIV-1
  11568..11693   +  misc_feature   HIV-1 Ψ: packaging signal of human immunodeficiency virus type 1
  11677..12040   +  CDS            HIV-1 gag (fragment): gag protein from human immunodeficiency virus 1; gag
  12186..12419   +  misc_feature   RRE: The Rev response element (RRE) of HIV-1 allows for Rev-dependent mRNA export from the nucleus to the cytoplasm.
  12796..12896   +  CDS            Rev (fragment): human immunodeficiency virus 1 (HIV-1) Rev protein; rev; enhances nuclear export of unspliced and incompletely spliced viral mRNAs
  12946..13063   +  misc_feature   cPPT/CTS: central polypurine tract and central termination sequence of HIV-1
  13114..13354   +  promoter       U6 promoter: RNA polymerase III promoter for human U6 snRNA
>Addgene plasmid #125421 | Lenti-(BB)-hPGK-KRAB-dCas9-P2A-BlastR C2CD4B-TSS-guide2 | addgene full sequence | sequence record 251254 | Addgene NGS Result
GTTTTAGAGCTAGAAATAGCAAGTTAAAATAAGGCTAGTCCGTTATCAACTTGAAAAAGTGGCACCGAGT
CGGTGCTTTTTTGAATTCGCTAGCTAGGTCTTGAAAGGGGTTGGGGTTGCGCCTTTTCCAAGGCAGCCCT
GGGTTTGCGCAGGGACGCGGCTGCTCTGGGCGTGGTTCCGGGAAACGCAGCGGCGCCGACCCTGGGTCTC
GCACATTCTTCACGTCCGTTCGCAGCGTCACCCGGATCTTCGCCGCTACCCTTGTGGGCCCCCCGGCGAC
GCTTCCTGCTCCGCCCCTAAGTCGGGAAGGTTCCTTGCGGTTCGCGGCGTGCCGGACGTGACAAACGGAA
GCCGCACGTCTCACTAGTACCCTCGCAGACGGACAGCGCCAGGGAGCAATGGCAGCGCGCCGACCGCGAT
GGGCTGTGGCCAATAGCGGCTGCTCAGCAGGGCGCGCCGAGAGCAGCGGCCGGGAAGGGGCGGTGCGGGA
GGCGGGGTGTGGGGCGGTAGTGTGGGCCCTGTTCCTGCCCGCGCGGTGTTCCGCATTCTGCAAGCCTCCG
GAGCGCACGTCGGCAGTCGGCTCCCTCGTTGACCGAATCACCGACCTCTCTCCCCAGGACCGGTGATCCG
CCACCATGGATGCTAAGTCACTAACTGCCTGGTCCCGGACACTGGTGACCTTCAAGGATGTATTTGTGGA
CTTCACCAGGGAGGAGTGGAAGCTGCTGGACACTGCTCAGCAGATCGTGTACAGAAATGTGATGCTGGAG
AACTATAAGAACCTGGTTTCCTTGGGTTATCAGCTTACTAAGCCAGATGTGATCCTCCGGTTGGAGAAGG
GAGAAGAGCCCGGCGGTTCCGGCGGAGGGTCGATGGACAAGAAGTACAGCATCGGCCTGGCCATCGGCAC
CAACTCTGTCGGCTGGGCCGTGATCACCGACGAGTACAAGGTGCCCAGCAAGAAATTCAAGGTGCTGGGC
AACACCGACCGGCACAGCATCAAGAAGAACCTGATCGGCGCCCTGCTGTTCGACAGCGGAGAAACAGCCG
AGGCCACCCGGCTGAAGAGAACCGCCAGAAGAAGATACACCAGACGGAAGAACCGGATCTGCTATCTGCA
AGAGATCTTCAGCAACGAGATGGCCAAGGTGGACGACAGCTTCTTCCACAGACTGGAAGAGTCCTTCCTG
GTGGAAGAGGATAAGAAGCACGAGCGGCACCCCATCTTCGGCAACATCGTGGACGAGGTGGCCTACCACG
AGAAGTACCCCACCATCTACCACCTGAGAAAGAAACTGGTGGACAGCACCGACAAGGCCGACCTGCGGCT
GATCTATCTGGCCCTGGCCCACATGATCAAGTTCCGGGGCCACTTCCTGATCGAGGGCGACCTGAACCCC
GACAACAGCGACGTGGACAAGCTGTTCATCCAGCTGGTGCAGACCTACAACCAGCTGTTCGAGGAAAACC
CCATCAACGCCAGCGGCGTGGACGCCAAGGCCATCCTGTCTGCCAGACTGAGCAAGAGCAGACGGCTGGA
AAATCTGATCGCCCAGCTGCCCGGCGAGAAGAAGAATGGCCTGTTCGGCAACCTGATTGCCCTGAGCCTG
GGCCTGACCCCCAACTTCAAGAGCAACTTCGACCTGGCCGAGGATGCCAAACTGCAGCTGAGCAAGGACA
CCTACGACGACGACCTGGACAACCTGCTGGCCCAGATCGGCGACCAGTACGCCGACCTGTTTCTGGCCGC
CAAGAACCTGTCCGACGCCATCCTGCTGAGCGACATCCTGAGAGTGAACACCGAGATCACCAAGGCCCCC
CTGAGCGCCTCTATGATCAAGAGATACGACGAGCACCACCAGGACCTGACCCTGCTGAAAGCTCTCGTGC
GGCAGCAGCTGCCTGAGAAGTACAAAGAGATTTTCTTCGACCAGAGCAAGAACGGCTACGCCGGCTACAT
CGATGGCGGAGCCAGCCAGGAAGAGTTCTACAAGTTCATCAAGCCCATCCTGGAAAAGATGGACGGCACC
GAGGAACTGCTCGTGAAGCTGAACAGAGAGGACCTGCTGCGGAAGCAGCGGACCTTCGACAACGGCAGCA
TCCCCCACCAGATCCACCTGGGAGAGCTGCACGCCATTCTGCGGCGGCAGGAAGATTTTTACCCATTCCT
GAAGGACAACCGGGAAAAGATCGAGAAGATCCTGACCTTCCGCATCCCCTACTACGTGGGCCCTCTGGCC
AGGGGAAACAGCAGATTCGCCTGGATGACCAGAAAGAGCGAGGAAACCATCACCCCCTGGAACTTCGAGG
AAGTGGTGGACAAGGGCGCCAGCGCCCAGAGCTTCATCGAGCGGATGACCAACTTCGATAAGAACCTGCC
CAACGAGAAGGTGCTGCCCAAGCACAGCCTGCTGTACGAGTACTTCACCGTGTACAACGAGCTGACCAAA
GTGAAATACGTGACCGAGGGAATGAGAAAGCCCGCCTTCCTGAGCGGCGAGCAGAAAAAAGCCATCGTGG
ACCTGCTGTTCAAGACCAACCGGAAAGTGACCGTGAAGCAGCTGAAAGAGGACTACTTCAAGAAAATCGA
GTGCTTCGACTCCGTGGAAATCTCCGGCGTGGAAGATCGGTTCAACGCCTCCCTGGGCACATACCACGAT
CTGCTGAAAATTATCAAGGACAAGGACTTCCTGGACAATGAGGAAAACGAGGACATTCTGGAAGATATCG
TGCTGACCCTGACACTGTTTGAGGACAGAGAGATGATCGAGGAACGGCTGAAAACCTATGCCCACCTGTT
CGACGACAAAGTGATGAAGCAGCTGAAGCGGCGGAGATACACCGGCTGGGGCAGGCTGAGCCGGAAGCTG
ATCAACGGCATCCGGGACAAGCAGTCCGGCAAGACAATCCTGGATTTCCTGAAGTCCGACGGCTTCGCCA
ACAGAAACTTCATGCAGCTGATCCACGACGACAGCCTGACCTTTAAAGAGGACATCCAGAAAGCCCAGGT
GTCCGGCCAGGGCGATAGCCTGCACGAGCACATTGCCAATCTGGCCGGCAGCCCCGCCATTAAGAAGGGC
ATCCTGCAGACAGTGAAGGTGGTGGACGAGCTCGTGAAAGTGATGGGCCGGCACAAGCCCGAGAACATCG
TGATCGAAATGGCCAGAGAGAACCAGACCACCCAGAAGGGACAGAAGAACAGCCGCGAGAGAATGAAGCG
GATCGAAGAGGGCATCAAAGAGCTGGGCAGCCAGATCCTGAAAGAACACCCCGTGGAAAACACCCAGCTG
CAGAACGAGAAGCTGTACCTGTACTACCTGCAGAATGGGCGGGATATGTACGTGGACCAGGAACTGGACA
TCAACCGGCTGTCCGACTACGATGTGGACGCTATCGTGCCTCAGAGCTTTCTGAAGGACGACTCCATCGA
TAACAAAGTGCTGACTCGGAGCGACAAGAACCGGGGCAAGAGCGACAACGTGCCCTCCGAAGAGGTCGTG
AAGAAGATGAAGAACTACTGGCGCCAGCTGCTGAATGCCAAGCTGATTACCCAGAGGAAGTTCGACAATC
TGACCAAGGCCGAGAGAGGCGGCCTGAGCGAACTGGATAAGGCCGGCTTCATCAAGAGACAGCTGGTGGA
AACCCGGCAGATCACAAAGCACGTGGCACAGATCCTGGACTCCCGGATGAACACTAAGTACGACGAGAAC
GACAAACTGATCCGGGAAGTGAAAGTGATCACCCTGAAGTCCAAGCTGGTGTCCGATTTCCGGAAGGATT
TCCAGTTTTACAAAGTGCGCGAGATCAACAACTACCACCACGCCCACGACGCCTACCTGAACGCCGTCGT
GGGAACCGCCCTGATCAAAAAGTACCCTAAGCTGGAAAGCGAGTTCGTGTACGGCGACTACAAGGTGTAC
GACGTGCGGAAGATGATCGCCAAGAGCGAGCAGGAAATCGGCAAGGCTACCGCCAAGTACTTCTTCTACA
GCAACATCATGAACTTTTTCAAGACCGAGATTACCCTGGCCAACGGCGAGATCCGGAAGCGGCCTCTGAT
CGAGACAAACGGCGAAACAGGCGAGATCGTGTGGGATAAGGGCCGGGACTTTGCCACCGTGCGGAAAGTG
CTGTCTATGCCCCAAGTGAATATCGTGAAAAAGACCGAGGTGCAGACAGGCGGCTTCAGCAAAGAGTCTA
TCCTGCCCAAGAGGAACAGCGACAAGCTGATCGCCAGAAAGAAGGACTGGGACCCTAAGAAGTACGGCGG
CTTCGACAGCCCCACCGTGGCCTATTCTGTGCTGGTGGTGGCCAAAGTGGAAAAGGGCAAGTCCAAGAAA
CTGAAGAGTGTGAAAGAGCTGCTGGGGATCACCATCATGGAAAGAAGCAGCTTCGAGAAGAATCCCATCG
ACTTTCTGGAAGCCAAGGGCTACAAAGAAGTGAAAAAGGACCTGATCATCAAGCTGCCTAAGTACTCCCT
GTTCGAGCTGGAAAACGGCCGGAAGAGAATGCTGGCCTCTGCCGGCGAACTGCAGAAGGGAAACGAACTG
GCCCTGCCCTCCAAATATGTGAACTTCCTGTACCTGGCCAGCCACTATGAGAAGCTGAAGGGCTCCCCCG
AGGATAATGAGCAGAAACAGCTGTTTGTGGAACAGCACAAACACTACCTGGACGAGATCATCGAGCAGAT
CAGCGAGTTCTCCAAGAGAGTGATCCTGGCCGACGCTAATCTGGACAAGGTGCTGAGCGCCTACAACAAG
CACAGAGACAAGCCTATCAGAGAGCAGGCCGAGAATATCATCCACCTGTTTACCCTGACCAGTCTGGGAG
CCCCTGCCGCCTTCAAGTACTTTGACACCACCATCGACCGGAAGAGGTACACCAGCACCAAAGAGGTGCT
GGACGCCACCCTGATCCACCAGAGCATCACCGGCCTGTACGAGACACGGATCGACCTGTCTCAGCTGGGA
GGCGACGCCTATCCCTATGACGTGCCCGATTATGCCAGCCTGGGCAGCGGCTCCCCCAAGAAAAAACGCA
AGGTGGAAGATCCTAAGAAAAAGCGGAAAGTGGACGGCATTGGTAGTGGGAGCAACGGCAGCAGCGGGGA
TCCGGCCGCAACAAACTTCTCTCTGCTGAAACAAGCCGGAGATGTCGAAGAGAATCCTGGACCGATGGCC
AAGCCTTTGTCTCAAGAAGAATCCACCCTCATTGAAAGAGCAACGGCTACAATCAACAGCATCCCCATCT
CTGAAGACTACAGCGTCGCCAGCGCAGCTCTCTCTAGCGACGGCCGCATCTTCACTGGTGTCAATGTATA
TCATTTTACTGGGGGACCTTGTGCAGAACTCGTGGTGCTGGGCACTGCTGCTGCTGCGGCAGCTGGCAAC
CTGACTTGTATCGTCGCGATCGGAAATGAGAACAGGGGCATCTTGAGCCCCTGCGGACGGTGCCGACAGG
TGCTTCTCGATCTGCATCCTGGGATCAAAGCCATAGTGAAGGACAGTGATGGACAGCCGACGGCAGTTGG
GATTCGTGAATTGCTGCCCTCTGGTTATGTGTGGGAGGGCTAAGAATTCGATATCAAGCTTATCGGTAAT
CAACCTCTGGATTACAAAATTTGTGAAAGATTGACTGGTATTCTTAACTATGTTGCTCCTTTTACGCTAT
GTGGATACGCTGCTTTAATGCCTTTGTATCATGCTATTGCTTCCCGTATGGCTTTCATTTTCTCCTCCTT
GTATAAATCCTGGTTGCTGTCTCTTTATGAGGAGTTGTGGCCCGTTGTCAGGCAACGTGGCGTGGTGTGC
ACTGTGTTTGCTGACGCAACCCCCACTGGTTGGGGCATTGCCACCACCTGTCAGCTCCTTTCCGGGACTT
TCGCTTTCCCCCTCCCTATTGCCACGGCGGAACTCATCGCCGCCTGCCTTGCCCGCTGCTGGACAGGGGC
TCGGCTGTTGGGCACTGACAATTCCGTGGTGTTGTCGGGGAAATCATCGTCCTTTCCTTGGCTGCTCGCC
TGTGTTGCCACCTGGATTCTGCGCGGGACGTCCTTCTGCTACGTCCCTTCGGCCCTCAATCCAGCGGACC
TTCCTTCCCGCGGCCTGCTGCCGGCTCTGCGGCCTCTTCCGCGTCTTCGCCTTCGCCCTCAGACGAGTCG
GATCTCCCTTTGGGCCGCCTCCCCGCGTCGACTTTAAGACCAATGACTTACAAGGCAGCTGTAGATCTTA
GCCACTTTTTAAAAGAAAAGGGGGGACTGGAAGGGCTAATTCACTCCCAACGAAGACAAGATCTGCTTTT
TGCTTGTACTGGGTCTCTCTGGTTAGACCAGATCTGAGCCTGGGAGCTCTCTGGCTAACTAGGGAACCCA
CTGCTTAAGCCTCAATAAAGCTTGCCTTGAGTGCTTCAAGTAGTGTGTGCCCGTCTGTTGTGTGACTCTG
GTAACTAGAGATCCCTCAGACCCTTTTAGTCAGTGTGGAAAATCTCTAGCAGGGCCCGTTTAAACCCGCT
GATCAGCCTCGACTGTGCCTTCTAGTTGCCAGCCATCTGTTGTTTGCCCCTCCCCCGTGCCTTCCTTGAC
CCTGGAAGGTGCCACTCCCACTGTCCTTTCCTAATAAAATGAGGAAATTGCATCGCATTGTCTGAGTAGG
TGTCATTCTATTCTGGGGGGTGGGGTGGGGCAGGACAGCAAGGGGGAGGATTGGGAAGACAATAGCAGGC
ATGCTGGGGATGCGGTGGGCTCTATGGCTTCTGAGGCGGAAAGAACCAGCTGGGGCTCTAGGGGGTATCC
CC
[124 nt withheld, positions 6793-6916]
C
[91 nt withheld, positions 6918-7008]
A
[49 nt withheld, positions 7010-7058]
CCTTTGACGTTGGAGTCCACGTTCTTT
[37 nt withheld, positions 7086-7122]
ACCCTATCTCGGTCTATTCTTTTGATTTATAAGGGATTTTGCCGATTTCGGCCTATTGGTTAAAAAATGA
GCTGATTTAACAAAAATTTAACGCGAATTAATTCTGTGGAATGTGTGTCAGTTAGGGTGTGGAAAGTCCC
CAGGCTCCCCAGCAGGCAGAAGTATGCAAAGCATGCATCTCAATTAGTCAGCAACCAGGTGTGGAAAGTC
CCCAGGCTCCCCAGCAGGCAGAAGTATGCAAAGCATGCATCTCAATTAGTCAGCAACCATAGTCCCGCCC
CTAACTCCGCCCATCCCGCCCCTAACTCCGCCCAGTTCCGCCCATTCTCCGCCCCATGGCTGACTAATTT
TTTTTATTTATGCAGAGGCCGAGGCCGCCTCTGCCTCTGAGCTATTCCAGAAGTAGTGAGGAGGCTTTTT
TGGAGGCCTAGGCTTTTGCAAAAAGCTCCCGGGAGCTTGTATATCCATTTTCGGATCTGATCAGCACGTG
TTGACAATTAATCATCGGCATAGTATATCGGCATAGTATAATACGACAAGGTGAGGAACTAAACCATGGC
CAAGTTGACCAGTGCCGTTCCGGTGCTCACCGCGCGCGACGTCGCCGGAGCGGTCGAGTTCTGGACCGAC
CGGCTCGGGTTCTCCCGGGACTTCGTGGAGGACGACTTCGCCGGTGTGGTCCGGGACGACGTGACCCTGT
TCATCAGCGCGGTCCAGGACCAGGTGGTGCCGGACAACACCCTGGCCTGGGTGTGGGTGCGCGGCCTGGA
CGAGCTGTACGCCGAGTGGTCGGAGGTCGTGTCCACGAACTTCCGGGACGCCTCCGGGCCGGCCATGACC
GAGATCGGCGAGCAGCCGTGGGGGCGGGAGTTCGCCCTGCGCGACCCGGCCGGCAACTGCGTGCACTTCG
TGGCCGAGGAGCAGGACTGACACGTGCTACGAGATTTCGATTCCACCGCCGCCTTCTATGAAAGGTTGGG
CTTCGGAATCGTTTTCCGGGACGCCGGCTGGATGATCCTCCAGCGCGGGGATCTCATGCTGGAGTTCTTC
GCCCACCCCAACTTGTTTATTGCAGCTTATAATGGTTACAAATAAAGCAATAGCATCACAAATTTCACAA
ATAAAGCATTTTTTTCACTGCATTCTAGTTGTGGTTTGTCCAAACTCATCAATGTATCTTATCATGTCTG
TATACCGTCGACCTCTAGCTAGAGCTTGGCGTAATCATGGTCATAGCTGTTTCCTGTGTGAAATTGTTAT
CCGCTCACAATTCCACACAACATACGAGCCGGAAGCATAAAGTGTAAAGCCTGGGGTGCCTAATGAGTGA
GCTAACTCACATTAATTGCGTTGCGCTCACTGCCCGCTTTCCAGTCGGGAAACCTGTCGTGCCAGCTGCA
TTAATGAATCGGCCAACGCGCGGGGAGAGGCGGTTTGCGTATTGGGCGCTCTTCCGCTTCCTCGCTCACT
GACTCGCTGCGCTCGGTCGTTCGGCTGCGGCGAGCGGTATCAGCTCACTCAAAGGCGGTAATACGGTTAT
CCACAGAATCAGGGGATAACGCAGGAAAGAACATGTGAGCAAAAGGCCAGCAAAAGGCCAGGAACCGTAA
AAAGGCCGCGTTGCTGGCGTTTTTCCATAGGCTCCGCCCCCCTGACGAGCATCACAAAAATCGACGCTCA
AGTCAGAGGTGGCGAAACCCGACAGGACTATAAAGATACCAGGCGTTTCCCCCTGGAAGCTCCCTCGTGC
GCTCTCCTGTTCCGACCCTGCCGCTTACCGGATACCTGTCCGCCTTTCTCCCTTCGGGAAGCGTGGCGCT
TTCTCATAGCTCACGCTGTAGGTATCTCAGTTCGGTGTAGGTCGTTCGCTCCAAGCTGGGCTGTGTGCAC
GAACCCCCCGTTCAGCCCGACCGCTGCGCCTTATCCGGTAACTATCGTCTTGAGTCCAACCCGGTAAGAC
ACGACTTATCGCCACTGGCAGCAGCCACTGGTAACAGGATTAGCAGAGCGAGGTATGTAGGCGGTGCTAC
AGAGTTCTTGAAGTGGTGGCCTAACTACGGCTACACTAGAAGAACAGTATTTGGTATCTGCGCTCTGCTG
AAGCCAGTTACCTTCGGAAAAAGAGTTGGTAGCTCTTGATCCGGCAAACAAACCACCGCTGGTAGCGGTG
GTTTTTTTGTTTGCAAGCAGCAGATTACGCGCAGAAAAAAAGGATCTCAAGAAGATCCTTTGATCTTTTC
TACGGGGTCTGACGCTCAGTGGAACGAAAACTCACGTTAAGGGATTTTGGTCATGAGATTATCAAAAAGG
ATCTTCACCTAGATCCTTTTAAATTAAAAATGAAGTTTTAAATCAATCTAAAGTATATATGAGTAAACTT
GGTCTGACAGTTACCAATGCTTAATCAGTGAGGCACCTATCTCAGCGATCTGTCTATTTCGTTCATCCAT
AGTTGCCTGACTCCCCGTCGTGTAGATAACTACGATACGGGAGGGCTTACCATCTGGCCCCAGTGCTGCA
ATGATACCGCGAGACCCACGCTCACCGGCTCCAGATTTATCAGCAATAAACCAGCCAGCCGGAAGGGCCG
AGCGCAGAAGTGGTCCTGCAACTTTATCCGCCTCCATCCAGTCTATTAATTGTTGCCGGGAAGCTAGAGT
AAGTAGTTCGCCAGTTAATAGTTTGCGCAACGTTGTTGCCATTGCTACAGGCATCGTGGTGTCACGCTCG
TCGTTTGGTATGGCTTCATTCAGCTCCGGTTCCCAACGATCAAGGCGAGTTACATGATCCCCCATGTTGT
GCAAAAAAGCGGTTAGCTCCTTCGGTCCTCCGATCGTTGTCAGAAGTAAGTTGGCCGCAGTGTTATCACT
CATGGTTATGGCAGCACTGCATAATTCTCTTACTGTCATGCCATCCGTAAGATGCTTTTCTGTGACTGGT
GAGTACTCAACCAAGTCATTCTGAGAATAGTGTATGCGGCGACCGAGTTGCTCTTGCCCGGCGTCAATAC
GGGATAATACCGCGCCACATAGCAGAACTTTAAAAGTGCTCATCATTGGAAAACGTTCTTCGGGGCGAAA
ACTCTCAAGGATCTTACCGCTGTTGAGATCCAGTTCGATGTAACCCACTCGTGCACCCAACTGATCTTCA
GCATCTTTTACTTTCACCAGCGTTTCTGGGTGAGCAAAAACAGGAAGGCAAAATGCCGCAAAAAAGGGAA
TAAGGGCGACACGGAAATGTTGAATACTCATACTCTTCCTTTTTCAATATTATTGAAGCATTTATCAGGG
TTATTGTCTCATGAGCGGATACATATTTGAATGTATTTAGAAAAATAAACAAATAGGGGTTCCGCGCACA
TTTCCCCGAAAAGTGCCACCTGACGTCGACGGATCGGGAGATCTCCCGATCCCCTATGGTGCACTCTCAG
TACAATCTGCTCTGATGCCGCATAGTTAAGCCAGTATCTGCTCCCTGCTTGTGTGTTGGAGGTCGCTGAG
TAGTGCGCGAGCAAAATTTAAGCTACAACAAGGCAAGGCTTGACCGACAATTGCATGAAGAATCTGCTTA
GGGTTAGGCGTTTTGCGCTGCTTCGCGATGTACGGGCCAGATATACGCGTTGACATTGATTATTGACTAG
TTATTAATAGTAATCAATTACGGGGTCATTAGTTCATAGCCCATATATGGAGTTCCGCGTTACATAACTT
ACGGTAAATGGCCCGCCTGGCTGACCGCCCAACGACCCCCGCCCATTGACGTCAATAATGACGTATGTTC
CCATAGTAACGCCAATAGGGACTTTCCATTGACGTCAATGGGTGGAGTATTTACGGTAAACTGCCCACTT
GGCAGTACATCAAGTGTATCATATGCCAAGTACGCCCCCTATTGACGTCAATGACGGTAAATGGCCCGCC
TGGCATTATGCCCAGTACATGACCTTATGGGACTTTCCTACTTGGCAGTACATCTACGTATTAGTCATCG
CTATTACCATGGTGATGCGGTTTTGGCAGTACATCAATGGGCGTGGATAGCGGTTTGACTCACGGGGATT
TCCAAGTCTCCACCCCATTGACGTCAATGGGAGTTTGTTTTGGCACCAAAATCAACGGGACTTTCCAAAA
TGTCGTAACAACTCCGCCCCATTGACGCAAATGGGCGGTAGGCGTGTACGGTGGGAGGTCTATATAAGCA
GCGCGTTTTGCCTGTACTGGGTCTCTCTGGTTAGACCAGATCTGAGCCTGGGAGCTCTCTGGCTAACTAG
GGAACCCACTGCTTAAGCCTCAATAAAGCTTGCCTTGAGTGCTTCAAGTAGTGTGTGCCCGTCTGTTGTG
TGACTCTGGTAACTAGAGATCCCTCAGACCCTTTTAGTCAGTGTGGAAAATCTCTAGCAGTGGCGCCCGA
ACAGGGACTTGAAAGCGAAAGGGAAACCAGAGGAGCTCTCTCGACGCAGGACTCGGCTTGCTGAAGCGCG
CACGGCAAGAGGCGAGGGGCGGCGACTGGTGAGTACGCCAAAAATTTTGACTAGCGGAGGCTAGAAGGAG
AGAGATGGGTGCGAGAGCGTCAGTATTAAGCGGGGGAGAATTAGATCGCGATGGGAAAAAATTCGGTTAA
GGCCAGGGGGAAAGAAAAAATATAAATTAAAACATATAGTATGGGCAAGCAGGGAGCTAGAACGATTCGC
AGTTAATCCTGGCCTGTTAGAAACATCAGAAGGCTGTAGACAAATACTGGGACAGCTACAACCATCCCTT
CAGACAGGATCAGAAGAACTTAGATCATTATATAATACAGTAGCAACCCTCTATTGTGTGCATCAAAGGA
TAGAGATAAAAGACACCAAGGAAGCTTTAGACAAGATAGAGGAAGAGCAAAACAAAAGTAAGACCACCGC
ACAGCAAGCGGCCGCTGATCTTCAGACCTGGAGGAGGAGATATGAGGGACAATTGGAGAAGTGAATTATA
TAAATATAAAGTAGTAAAAATTGAACCATTAGGAGTAGCACCCACCAAGGCAAAGAGAAGAGTGGTGCAG
AGAGAAAAAAGAGCAGTGGGAATAGGAGCTTTGTTCCTTGGGTTCTTGGGAGCAGCAGGAAGCACTATGG
GCGCAGCGTCAATGACGCTGACGGTACAGGCCAGACAATTATTGTCTGGTATAGTGCAGCAGCAGAACAA
TTTGCTGAGGGCTATTGAGGCGCAACAGCATCTGTTGCAACTCACAGTCTGGGGCATCAAGCAGCTCCAG
GCAAGAATCCTGGCTGTGGAAAGATACCTAAAGGATCAACAGCTCCTGGGGATTTGGGGTTGCTCTGGAA
AACTCATTTGCACCACTGCTGTGCCTTGGAATGCTAGTTGGAGTAATAAATCTCTGGAACAGATTTGGAA
TCACACGACCTGGATGGAGTGGGACAGAGAAATTAACAATTACACAAGCTTAATACACTCCTTAATTGAA
GAATCGCAAAACCAGCAAGAAAAGAATGAACAAGAATTATTGGAATTAGATAAATGGGCAAGTTTGTGGA
ATTGGTTTAACATAACAAATTGGCTGTGGTATATAAAATTATTCATAATGATAGTAGGAGGCTTGGTAGG
TTTAAGAATAGTTTTTGCTGTACTTTCTATAGTGAATAGAGTTAGGCAGGGATATTCACCATTATCGTTT
CAGACCCACCTCCCAACCCCGAGGGGACCCGACAGGCCCGAAGGAATAGAAGAAGAAGGTGGAGAGAGAG
ACAGAGACAGATCCATTCGATTAGTGAACGGATCGGCACTGCGTGCGCCAATTCTGCAGACAAATGGCAG
TATTCATCCACAATTTTAAAAGAAAAGGGGGGATTGGGGGGTACAGTGCAGGGGAAAGAATAGTAGACAT
AATAGCAACAGACATACAAACTAAAGAATTACAAAAACAAATTACAAAAATTCAAAATTTTCGGGTTTAT
TACAGGGACAGCAGAGATCCAGTTTGGTTAATTAAGGTACCGAGGGCCTATTTCCCATGATTCCTTCATA
TTTGCATATACGATACAAGGCTGTTAGAGAGATAATTAGAATTAATTTGACTGTAAACACAAAGATATTA
GTACAAAATACGTGACGTAGAAAGTAATAATTTCTTGGGTAGTTTGCAGTTTTAAAATTATGTTTTAAAA
TGGACTATCATATGCTTACCGTAACTTGAAAGTATTTCGATTTCTTGGCTTTATATATCTTGTGGAAAGG
ACGAAACACCGGGAAGAGGTGCGCCTGCGG
