>Addgene plasmid #125421 | Lenti-(BB)-hPGK-KRAB-dCas9-P2A-BlastR C2CD4B-TSS-guide2 | depositor partial sequence | sequence record 240020 | Guide RNA, gRNA scaffold
NNNNNNNNNNNNNNNNNNNNNGAAACACCGGGAAGAGGTGCGCCTGCGGGTTTTAGAGCTAGAAATAGCA
AGTTAAAATAAGGCTAGTCCGTTATCAACTTGAAAAAGTGGCACCGAGTCGGTGCTTTTTTGAATTCGCT
AGCTAGGTCTTGAAAGGGGTTGGGGTTGCGCCTTTTCCAAGGCAGCCCTGGGTTTGCGCAGGGACGCGGC
TGCTCTGGGCGTGGTTCCGGGAAACGCAGCGGCGCCGACCCTGGGTCTCGCACATTCTTCACGTCCGTTC
GCAGCGTCACCCGGATCTTCGCCGCTACCCTTGTGGGCCCCCCGGCGACGCTTCCTGCTCCGCCCCTAAG
TCGGGAAGGTTCCTTGCGGTTCGCGGCGTGCCGGACGTGACAAACGGAANCCGCACGTCTCACTAGTACC
CTCGCAGACGGACAGCGCCAGGGAGCAATGGCAGCGCGCCGACCGNNATGGNNTGNGGCCNNNANCGGCT
GCTCNNNNGNNG
